Addgene plasmid #136868: pEBTetBl-CLIP-Cep72
Purpose: Mammalian expression of the centrosomal protein Cep72 N-terminally fused to CLIP-tag
Depositing lab: Kai Johnsson. Depositing organization: Swiss Federal Institute of Technology (EPFL). Publication: Selective chemical crosslinking reveals a Cep57-Cep63-Cep152 centrosomal complex. Lukinavicius G, Lavogina D, Orpinell M, Umezawa K, Reymond L, Garin N, Gonczy P, Johnsson K. Curr Biol. 2013 Feb 4;23(3):265-70. doi: 10.1016/j.cub.2012.12.030. Epub 2013 Jan 17. PubMed 23333316.
Backbone
  Vector backbone: pEBTetBl
  Backbone size w/o insert (bp): 10943
  Vector type: Mammalian Expression
  Selectable markers: Blasticidin
Growth in bacteria
  Bacterial resistance: Ampicillin, 100 μg/mL
  Growth temperature: 37°C
  Growth strain: DH5alpha
  Copy number: High Copy
Gene/Insert
  Gene/Insert name: CLIP-Cep72
  Species: H. sapiens (human), Synthetic
  Insert size (bp): 2817
  Entrez Gene: CEP72 (a.k.a. MGC5307, FLJ10565, KIAA1519)
  Promoter: CMV-TetO2
  Tag / fusion protein: FLAG-tag / His-tag (N terminal on insert)
  Cloning method: Gateway Cloning
  Sequencing primers: 5′ CMV_Fwd; 3′ BGH_Rev
Terms and licenses: Academic/Nonprofit Terms; Industry Terms: Not Available to Industry
How to cite: pEBTetBl-CLIP-Cep72 was a gift from Kai Johnsson (Addgene plasmid # 136868 ; http://n2t.net/addgene:136868 ; RRID:Addgene_136868)
