[The description below was written by a language model from this plasmid's Addgene catalogue record and pLannotate feature annotations shown in this document.]
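Description:
pEBTetBl-CLIP-Cep72 is an episomal, tetracycline-regulated mammalian expression plasmid built on the pEBTetBl backbone. In E. coli it is maintained at high copy through a ColE1/pUC-type origin with ampicillin resistance. In mammalian cells it carries the Epstein-Barr virus oriP origin together with the EBNA1 coding sequence, which allow the plasmid to replicate and persist extrachromosomally in suitable cells. An SV40 promoter-driven blasticidin S deaminase cassette provides selection. Short remnants of EBV and pBR322 sequences (gL, BRRF2, TcR, bom fragments) are backbone carry-over rather than functional parts.

The payload is human CEP72, a centrosomal protein, fused at its N-terminus to CLIP-tag. The annotation software reports this tag as an MGMT fragment because CLIP-tag is an engineered derivative of human O6-alkylguanine-DNA alkyltransferase that reacts covalently with benzylcytosine substrates. A His tag is annotated just upstream of it. The catalogue also lists a FLAG tag, which the feature tables do not annotate. CEP72 is flanked by attB1 and attB2 sites, consistent with Gateway cloning, and the transcript ends at a bGH polyadenylation signal.

Expression is driven by a CMV enhancer/promoter followed by two tet operator sites (CMV-TetO2). The same plasmid encodes TetR from a separate cassette with an RSV promoter, β-globin intron and SV40 poly(A). TetR therefore keeps the promoter repressed until tetracycline or doxycycline is added.

The associated work used selective chemical crosslinking of tagged proteins to study centrosomal complexes. The depositor sequence and the repository's sequencing result differ by about 100 nt, mainly within oriP, but share the same feature layout.
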