Features (pLannotate 1.2.2; 31 found; start..end, strand, type, name):
     85..196     +  polyA_signal   bGH poly(A) signal: bovine growth hormone polyadenylation signal
    737..2526    -  rep_origin     oriP: Epstein-Barr virus oriP replication origin (Yates et al., 2000)
   2527..2745    -  CDS            gL (fragment): GL_EBVB9 - Experimental evidence at protein level: Swiss-Prot protein existence level 1. The heterodimer glycoprotein H-glycoprotein L is required for the fusion of viral and plasma membranes leading to virus entry into the host cell. Acts as a functional inhibitor of gH and maintains gH in an inhibited form. Upon binding to host integrins, gL dissociates from gH leading to activation of the viral fusion glycoproteins gB and gH. Fusion of EBV with B-lymphocytes requires the additional receptor- binding protein gp42, which forms a complex with gH/gL. The heterodimer gH/gL targets also host EPHA
   2828..4755    -  CDS            EBNA1 (fragment): Epstein-Barr nuclear antigen 1, also known as EBNA-1 crucial for latent viral infection, and for episomal amplification of vectors containing the oriP origin (Okita et al., 2013)
   4793..5137    -  CDS            BRRF2_EBVB9 (fragment): Protein inferred from homology: Swiss-Prot protein existence level 3. From Epstein-Barr virus (strain B95-8) (HHV-4) (Human herpesvirus 4).
   5140..5163    -  promoter       tet promoter (fragment): E. coli promoter for tetracycline efflux protein gene
   5276..5380    +  promoter       AmpR promoter: bla
   5381..6241    +  CDS            AmpR: β-lactamase; bla; confers resistance to ampicillin, carbenicillin, and related antibiotics
   6412..7000    +  rep_origin     ori: high-copy-number ColE1/pMB1/pBR322/pUC origin of replication
   7046..7169    -  CDS            TcR (fragment): tetracycline efflux protein; tet; confers resistance to tetracycline
   7207..7504    +  promoter       SV40 promoter: SV40 enhancer and early promoter
   7526..7908    +  CDS            BSD (fragment): blasticidin S deaminase; Aspergillus terreus BSD; confers resistance to blasticidin
   7952..8086    +  polyA_signal   SV40 poly(A) signal: SV40 polyadenylation signal
   8208..8260    -  misc_feature   bom (fragment): basis of mobility region from pBR322
   8391..8484    +  ncRNA          Retro dr1: Accession: RF00214 - Retrovirus direct repeat 1 (dr1)
   8520..8781    +  promoter       RSV promoter: Rous sarcoma virus enhancer/promoter
   8807..8867    +  promoter       SV40 promoter (fragment): SV40 early promoter
   8898..9470    +  intron         β-globin intron: intron from rabbit β-globin gene
   9525..9543    +  promoter       T7 promoter: promoter for bacteriophage T7 RNA polymerase
   9554..10174   +  CDS            tetR: TETR2_ECOLX - Experimental evidence at protein level: Swiss-Prot protein existence level 1. TetR is the repressor of the tetracycline resistance element; its N-terminal region forms a helix-turn-helix structure and binds DNA. Binding of tetracycline to TetR reduces the repressor affinity for the tetracycline resistance gene (tetA) promoter operator sites. From Escherichia coli.
  10216..10337   +  polyA_signal   SV40 poly(A) signal: SV40 polyadenylation signal
  10392..10771   +  enhancer       CMV enhancer: human cytomegalovirus immediate early enhancer
  10772..10975   +  promoter       CMV promoter: human cytomegalovirus (CMV) immediate early promoter
  10977..10996   +  promoter       PLtetO-1 promoter (fragment): modified phage lambda PL promoter with tet operator sites (Lutz and Bujard, 1997)
  10998..11017   +  promoter       PLtetO-1 promoter (fragment): modified phage lambda PL promoter with tet operator sites (Lutz and Bujard, 1997)
  11025..11058   +  promoter       TRE3GV promoter (fragment): 3rd-generation Tet-responsive promoter that can be activated by binding of Tet-On® 3G, optimized for retroviral and lentiviral vectors
  11174..11191   +  CDS            9xHis (fragment): 9xHis affinity tag
  11192..11734   +  CDS            MGMT (fragment): MGMT_HUMAN - Experimental evidence at protein level: Swiss-Prot protein existence level 1. Involved in the cellular defense against the biological effects of O6-methylguanine (O6-MeG) and O4-methylthymine (O4-MeT) in DNA. Repairs the methylated nucleobase in DNA by stoichiometrically transferring the methyl group to a cysteine residue in the enzyme. This is a suicide reaction: the enzyme is irreversibly inactivated. From Homo sapiens (Human).
  11778..11798   +  protein_bind   attB1: mutant version of attB; core recombination site for the Gateway® BP reaction BP Clonase™
  11804..13744   +  CDS            CEP72: CEP72_HUMAN - Also known as KIAA1519. Experimental evidence at protein level: Swiss-Prot protein existence level 1. Involved in the recruitment of key centrosomal proteins to the centrosome. Provides centrosomal microtubule-nucleation activity on the gamma-tubulin ring complexes (gamma-TuRCs) and has critical roles in forming a focused bipolar spindle, which is needed for proper tension generation between sister chromatids. Required for localization of KIZ, AKAP9 and gamma-tubulin ring complexes (gamma-TuRCs) (PubMed:19536135). Involved in centriole duplication. Required for CDK5RAP22, CEP152,
  13750..14      -  protein_bind   attB2 (across the origin): mutant version of attB; recombination site for the Gateway® BP reaction BP Clonase™
>Addgene plasmid #136868 | pEBTetBl-CLIP-Cep72 | depositor full sequence | sequence record 264164 | Full Sequence
TTGTACAAAGTGGTGATGGCAGCTAGCGGCGCGCCCGGCCGCTCGAGTCTAGAGGGCCCGTTTAAACCCG
CTGATCAGCCTCGACTGTGCCTTCTAGTTGCCAGCCATCTGTTGTTTGCCCCTCCCCCGTGCCTTCCTTG
ACCCTGGAAGGTGCCACTCCCACTGTCCTTTCCTAATAAAATGAGGAAATTGCATCGCATTGTCTGAGTA
GGTGTCATTCTATTCTGGGGGGTGGGGTGGGGCAGGACAGCAAGGGGGAGGATTGGGAAGACAATAGCAG
GCTAGAGGATCGATCCCCGCCCCGGACGAACTAAACCTGACTACGACATCTCTGCCCCTTCTTCGCGGGG
CAGTGCATGTAATCCCTTCAGTTGGTTGGTACAACTTGCCAACTGGGCCCTGTTCCACATGTGACACGGG
GGGGGACCAAACACAAAGGGGTTCTCTGACTGTAGTTGACATCCTTATAAATGGATGTGCACATTTGCCA
ACACTGAGTGGCTTTCATCCTGGAGCAGACTTTGCAGTCTGTGGACTGCAACACAACATTGCCTTTATGT
GTAACTCTTGGCTGAAGCTCTTACACCAATGCTGGGGGACATGTACCTCCCAGGGGCCCAGGAAGACTAC
GGGAGGCTACACCAACGTCAATCAGAGGGGCCTGTGTAGCTACCGATAAGCGGACCCTCAAGAGGGCATT
AGCAATAGTGTTTATAAGGCCCCCTTGTTAACCCTAAACGGGTAGCATATGCTTCCCGGGTAGTAGTATA
TACTATCCAGACTAACCCTAATTCAATAGCATATGTTACCCAACGGGAAGCATATGCTATCGAATTAGGG
TTAGTAAAAGGGTCCTAAGGAACAGCGATATCTCCCACCCCATGAGCTGTCACGGTTTTATTTACATGGG
GTCAGGATTCCACGAGGGTAGTGAACCATTTTAGTCACAAGGGCAGTGGCTGAAGATCAAGGAGCGGGCA
GTGAACTCTCCTGAATCTTCGCCTGCTTCTTCATTCTCCTTCGTTTAGCTAATAGAATAACTGCTGAGTT
GTGAACAGTAAGGTGTATGTGAGGTGCTCGAAAACAAGGTTTCAGGTGACGCCCCCAGAATAAAATTTGG
ACGGGGGGTTCAGTGGTGGCATTGTGCTATGACACCAATATAACCCTCACAAACCCCTTGGGCAATAAAT
ACTAGTGTAGGAATGAAACATTCTGAATATCTTTAACAATAGAAATCCATGGGGTGGGGACAAGCCGTAA
AGACTGGATGTCCATCTCACACGAATTTATGGCTATGGGCAACACATAATCCTAGTGCAATATGATACTG
GGGTTATTAAGATGTGTCCCAGGCAGGGACCAAGACAGGTGAACCATGTTGTTACACTCTATTTGTAACA
AGGGGAAAGAGAGTGGACGCCGACAGCAGCGGACTCCACTGGTTGTCTCTAACACCCCCGAAAATTAAAC
GGGGCTCCACGCCAATGGGGCCCATAAACAAAGACAAGTGGCCACTCTTTTTTTTGAAATTGTGGAGTGG
GGGCACGCGTCAGCCCCCACACGCCGCCCTGCGGTTTTGGACTGTAAAATAAGGGTGTAATAACTTGGCT
GATTGTAACCCCGCTAACCACTGCGGTCAAACCACTTGCCCACAAAACCACTAATGGCACCCCGGGGAAT
ACCTGCATAAGTAGGTGGGCGGGCCAAGATAGGGGCGCGATTGCTGCGATCTGGAGGACAAATTACACAC
ACTTGCGCCTGAGCGCCAAGCACAGGGTTGTTGGTCCTCATATTCACGAGGTCGCTGAGAGCACGGTGGG
CTAATGTTGCCATGGGTAGCATATACTACCCAAATATCTGGATAGCATATGCTATCCTAATCTATATCTG
GGTAGCATAGGCTATCCTAATCTATATCTGGGTAGCATATGCTATCCTAATCTATATCTGGGTAGTATAT
GCTATCCTAATTTATATCTGGGTAGCATAGGCTATCCTAATCTATATCTGGGTAGCATATGCTATCCTAA
TCTATATCTGGGTAGTATATGCTATCCTAATCTGTATCCGGGTAGCATATGCTATCCTAATAGAGATTAG
GGTAGTATATGCTATCCTAATTTATATCTGGGTAGCATATACTACCCAAATATCTGGATAGCATATGCTA
TCCTAATCTATATCTGGGTAGCATATGCTATCCTAATCTATATCTGGGTAGCATAGGCTATCCTAATCTA
TATCTGGGTAGCATATGCTATCCTAATCTATATCTGGGTAGTATATGCTATCCTAATTTATATCTGGGTA
GCATAGGCTATCCTAATCTATATCTGGGTAGCATATGCTATCCTAATCTATATCTGGGTAGTATATGCTA
TCCTAATCTGTATCCGGGTAGCATATGCTATCCTCATGCATATACAGTCAGCATATGATACCCAGTAGTA
GAGTGGGAGTGCTATCCTTTGCATATGCCGCCACCTCCCAAGGGGGCGTGAATTTTCGCTGCTTGTCCTT
TTCCTGCTGGTTGCTCCCATTCTTAGGTGAATTTAAGGAGGCCAGGCTAAAGCCGTCGCATGTCTGATTG
CTCACCAGGTAAATGTCGCTAATGTTTTCCAACGCGAGAAGGTGTTGAGCGCGGAGCTGAGTGACGTGAC
AACATGGGTATGCCCAATTGCCCCATGTTGGGAGGACGAAAATGGTGACAAGACAGATGGCCAGAAATAC
ACCAACAGCACGCATGATGTCTACTGGGGATTTATTCTTTAGTGCGGGGGAATACACGGCTTTTAATACG
ATTGAGGGCGTCTCCTAACAAGTTACATCACTCCTGCCCTTCCTCACCCTCATCTCCATCACCTCCTTCA
TCTCCGTCATCTCCGTCATCACCCTCCGCGGCAGCCCCTTCCACCATAGGTGGAAACCAGGGAGGCAAAT
CTACTCCATCGTCAAAGCTGCACACAGTCACCCTGATATTGCAGGTAGGAGCGGGCTTTGTCATAACAAG
GTCCTTAATCGCATCCTTCAAAACCTCAGCAAATATATGAGTTTGTAAAAAGACCATGAAATAACAGACA
ATGGACTCCCTTAGCGGGCCAGGTTGTGGGCCGGGTCCAGGGGCCATTCCAAAGGGGAGACGACTCAATG
GTGTAAGACGACATTGTGGAATAGCAAGGGCAGTTCCTCGCCTTAGGTTGTAAAGGGAGGTCTTACTACC
TCCATATACGAACACACCGGCGACCCAAGTTCCTTCGTCGGTAGTCCTTTCTACGTGACTCCTAGCCAGG
AGAGCTCTTAAACCTTCTGCAATGTTCTCAAATTTCGGGTTGGAACCTCCTTGACCACGATGCTTTTCCA
AACCACCCTCCTTTTTTGCGCCCTGCCTCCATCACCCTGACCCCGGGGTCCAGTGCTTGGGCCTTCTCCT
GGGTCATCTGCGGGGCCCTGCTCTATCGCTCCCGGGGGCACGTCAGGCTCACCATCTGGGCCACCTTCTT
GGTGGTATTCAAAATAATCGGCTTCCCCTACAGGGTGGAAAAATGGCCTTCTACCTGGAGGGGGCCTGCG
CGGTGGAGACCCGGATGATGATGACTGACTACTGGGACTCCTGGGCCTCTTTTCTCCACGTCCACGACCT
CTCCCCCTGGCTCTTTCACGACTTCCCCCCCTGGCTCTTTCACGTCCTCTACCCCGGCGGCCTCCACTAC
CTCCTCGACCCCGGCCTCCACTACCTCCTCGACCCCGGCCTCCACTGCCTCCTCGACCCCGGCCTCCACC
TCCTGCTCCTGCCCCTCCTGCTCCTGCCCCTCCTCCTGCTCCTGCCCCTCCTGCCCCTCCTGCTCCTGCC
CCTCCTGCCCCTCCTGCTCCTGCCCCTCCTGCCCCTCCTGCTCCTGCCCCTCCTGCCCCTCCTCCTGCTC
CTGCCCCTCCTGCCCCTCCTCCTGCTCCTGCCCCTCCTGCCCCTCCTGCTCCTGCCCCTCCTGCCCCTCC
TGCTCCTGCCCCTCCTGCCCCTCCTGCTCCTGCCCCTCCTGCTCCTGCCCCTCCTGCTCCTGCCCCTCCT
GCTCCTGCCCCTCCTGCCCCTCCTGCCCCTCCTCCTGCTCCTGCCCCTCCTGCTCCTGCCCCTCCTGCCC
CTCCTGCCCCTCCTGCTCCTGCCCCTCCTCCTGCTCCTGCCCCTCCTGCCCCTCCTGCCCCTCCTCCTGC
TCCTGCCCCTCCTGCCCCTCCTCCTGCTCCTGCCCCTCCTCCTGCTCCTGCCCCTCCTGCCCCTCCTGCC
CCTCCTCCTGCTCCTGCCCCTCCTGCCCCTCCTCCTGCTCCTGCCCCTCCTCCTGCTCCTGCCCCTCCTG
CCCCTCCTGCCCCTCCTCCTGCTCCTGCCCCTCCTCCTGCTCCTGCCCCTCCTGCCCCTCCTGCCCCTCC
TGCCCCTCCTCCTGCTCCTGCCCCTCCTCCTGCTCCTGCCCCTCCTGCTCCTGCCCCTCCCGCTCCTGCT
CCTGCTCCTGTTCCACCGTGGGTCCCTTTGCAGCCAATGCAACTTGGACGTTTTTGGGGTCTCCGGACAC
CATCTCTATGTCTTGGCCCTGATCCTGAGCCGCCCGGGGCTCCTGGTCTTCCGCCTCCTCGTCCTCGTCC
TCTTCCCCGTCCTCGTCCATGGTTATCACCCCCTCTTCTTTGAGGTCCACTGCCGCCGGAGCCTTCTGGT
CCAGATGTGTCTCCCTTCTCTCCTAGGCCATTTCCAGGTCCTGTACCTGGCCCCTCGTCAGACATGATTC
ACACTAAAAGAGATCAATAGACATCTTTATTAGACGACGCTCAGTGAATACAGGGAGTGCAGACTCCTGC
CCCCTCCAACAGCCCCCCCACCCTCATCCCCTTCATGGTCGCTGTCAGACAGATCCAGGTCTGAAAATTC
CCCATCCTCCGAACCATCCTCGTCCTCATCACCAATTACTCGCAGCCCGGAAAACTCCCGCTGAACATCC
TCAAGATTTGCGTCCTGAGCCTCAAGCCAGGCCTCAAATTCCTCGTCCCCCTTTTTGCTGGACGGTAGGG
ATGGGGATTCTCGGGACCCCTCCTCTTCCTCTTCAAGGTCACCAGACAGAGATGCTACTGGGGCAACGGA
AGAAAAGCTGGGTGCGGCCTGTGAGGATCAGCTTATCGATGATAAGCTGTCAAACATGAGAATTCTTGAA
GACGAAAGGGCCTCGTGATACGCCTATTTTTATAGGTTAATGTCATGATAATAATGGTTTCTTAGACGTC
AGGTGGCACTTTTCGGGGAAATGTGCGCGGAACCCCTATTTGTTTATTTTTCTAAATACATTCAAATATG
TATCCGCTCATGAGACAATAACCCTGATAAATGCTTCAATAATATTGAAAAAGGAAGAGTATGAGTATTC
AACATTTCCGTGTCGCCCTTATTCCCTTTTTTGCGGCATTTTGCCTTCCTGTTTTTGCTCACCCAGAAAC
GCTGGTGAAAGTAAAAGATGCTGAAGATCAGTTGGGTGCACGAGTGGGTTACATCGAACTGGATCTCAAC
AGCGGTAAGATCCTTGAGAGTTTTCGCCCCGAAGAACGTTTTCCAATGATGAGCACTTTTAAAGTTCTGC
TATGTGGCGCGGTATTATCCCGTGTTGACGCCGGGCAAGAGCAACTCGGTCGCCGCATACACTATTCTCA
GAATGACTTGGTTGAGTACTCACCAGTCACAGAAAAGCATCTTACGGATGGCATGACAGTAAGAGAATTA
TGCAGTGCTGCCATAACCATGAGTGATAACACTGCGGCCAACTTACTTCTGACAACGATCGGAGGACCGA
AGGAGCTAACCGCTTTTTTGCACAACATGGGGGATCATGTAACTCGCCTTGATCGTTGGGAACCGGAGCT
GAATGAAGCCATACCAAACGACGAGCGTGACACCACGATGCCTGCAGCAATGGCAACAACGTTGCGCAAA
CTATTAACTGGCGAACTACTTACTCTAGCTTCCCGGCAACAATTAATAGACTGGATGGAGGCGGATAAAG
TTGCAGGACCACTTCTGCGCTCGGCCCTTCCGGCTGGCTGGTTTATTGCTGATAAATCTGGAGCCGGTGA
GCGTGGGTCTCGCGGTATCATTGCAGCACTGGGGCCAGATGGTAAGCCCTCCCGTATCGTAGTTATCTAC
ACGACGGGGAGTCAGGCAACTATGGATGAACGAAATAGACAGATCGCTGAGATAGGTGCCTCACTGATTA
AGCATTGGTAACTGTCAGACCAAGTTTACTCATATATACTTTAGATTGATTTAAAACTTCATTTTTAATT
TAAAAGGATCTAGGTGAAGATCCTTTTTGATAATCTCATGACCAAAATCCCTTAACGTGAGTTTTCGTTC
CACTGAGCGTCAGACCCCGTAGAAAAGATCAAAGGATCTTCTTGAGATCCTTTTTTTCTGCGCGTAATCT
GCTGCTTGCAAACAAAAAAACCACCGCTACCAGCGGTGGTTTGTTTGCCGGATCAAGAGCTACCAACTCT
TTTTCCGAAGGTAACTGGCTTCAGCAGAGCGCAGATACCAAATACTGTCCTTCTAGTGTAGCCGTAGTTA
GGCCACCACTTCAAGAACTCTGTAGCACCGCCTACATACCTCGCTCTGCTAATCCTGTTACCAGTGGCTG
CTGCCAGTGGCGATAAGTCGTGTCTTACCGGGTTGGACTCAAGACGATAGTTACCGGATAAGGCGCAGCG
GTCGGGCTGAACGGGGGGTTCGTGCACACAGCCCAGCTTGGAGCGAACGACCTACACCGAACTGAGATAC
CTACAGCGTGAGCTATGAGAAAGCGCCACGCTTCCCGAAGGGAGAAAGGCGGACAGGTATCCGGTAAGCG
GCAGGGTCGGAACAGGAGAGCGCACGAGGGAGCTTCCAGGGGGAAACGCCTGGTATCTTTATAGTCCTGT
CGGGTTTCGCCACCTCTGACTTGAGCGTCGATTTTTGTGATGCTCGTCAGGGGGGCGGAGCCTATGGAAA
AACGCCAGCAACGCGGCCTTTTTACGGTTCCTGGCCTTTTGCTGGCCTTGAAGCTGTCCCTGATGGTCGT
CATCTACCTGCCTGGACAGCATGGCCTGCAACGCGGGCATCCCGATGCCGCCGGAAGCGAGAAGAATCAT
AATGGGGAAGGCCATCCAGCCTCGCGTCGAACTAGATGATCCGGCTGTGGAATGTGTGTCAGTTAGGGTG
TGGAAAGTCCCCAGGCTCCCCAGCAGGCAGAAGTATGCAAAGCATGCATCTCAATTAGTCAGCAACCAGG
TGTGGAAAGTCCCCAGGCTCCCCAGCAGGCAGAAGTATGCAAAGCATGCATCTCAATTAGTCAGCAACCA
TAGTCCCGCCCCTAACTCCGCCCATCCCGCCCCTAACTCCGCCCAGTTCCGCCCATTCTCCGCCCCATGG
CTGACTAATTTTTTTTATTTATGCAGAGGCCGAGGCCGCCTCGGCCTCTGAGCTATTCCAGAAGTAGTGA
GGAGGCTTTTTTGGAGGGTGACCGCCACGACCGGTATGGCCAAGCCTTTGTCTCAAGAAGAATCCACCCT
CATTGAAAGAGCAACGGCTACAATCAACAGCATCCCCATCTCTGAAGACTACAGCGTCGCCAGCGCAGCT
CTCTCTAGCGACGGCCGCATCTTCACTGGTGTCAATGTATATCATTTTACTGGGGGACCTTGTGCAGAAC
TCGTGGTGCTGGGCACTGCTGCTGCTGCGGCAGCTGGCAACCTGACTTGTATCGTCGCGATCGGAAATGA
GAACAGGGGCATCTTGAGCCCCTGCGGACGGTGCCGACAGGTGCTTCTCGATCTGCATCCTGGGATCAAA
GCCATAGTGAAGGACAGTGATGGACAGCCGACGGCAGTTGGGATTCGTGAATTGCTGCCCTCTGGTTACG
GTCCGACGCGGCCCGACGGGTCCGAGGGGGGTCGACCTCGAAACTTGTTTATTGCAGCTTATAATGGTTA
CAAATAAAGCAATAGCATCACAAATTTCACAAATAAAGCATTTTTTTCACTGCATTCTAGTTGTGGTTTG
TCCAAACTCATCAATGTATCTTATCATGTCTGGATCTGATCCGAACCCCTTCCTCGACCAATTCTCATGT
TTGACAGCTTATCATCGCAGATCCGGGCAACGTTGTTGCCATTGCTCGACCAATTCTCATGTTTGACAGC
TTATCATCGCAGATCCGTATGGTGCACTCTCAGTACAATCTGCTCTGATGCCGCATAGTTAAGCCAGTAT
CTGCTCCCTGCTTGTGTGTTGGAGGTCGCTGAGTAGTGCGCGAGCAAAATTTAAGCTACAACAAGGCAAG
GCTTGACCGACAATTGCATGAAGAATCTGCTTAGGGTTAGGCGTTTTGCGCTGCTTCGCGATGTACGGGC
CAGATATACGCGTATCTGAGGGGACTAGGGTGTGTTTAGGCGAAAAGCGGGGCTTCGGTTGTACGCGGTT
AGGAGTCCCCTCAGGATATAGTAGTTTCGCTTTTGCATAGGGAGGGGGAAATGTAGTCTTATGCAATACT
CTTGTAGTCTTGCAACATGGTAACGATGAGTTAGCAACATGCCTTACAAGGAGAGAAAAAGCACCGTGCA
TGCCGATTGGTGGAAGTAAGGTGGTACGATCGTGCCTTATTAGGAAGGCAACAGACGGGTCTGACATGGA
TTGGACGAACCACTGAATTCCGCATTGCAGAGATATTGTATTTAAGTGCCTAGCTCGATACAATAAACGC
CATTTGACCATTCACCACATTGGTGTGCACCTCCAAGCTGGCCGGGGATCCTCTAGGGCCTCTGAGCTAT
TCCAGAAGTAGTGAAGAGGCTTTTTTGGAGGCCTAGGCTTTTGCAAAAAGCTCCGGATCGATCCTGAGAA
CTTCAGGGTGAGTTTGGGGACCCTTGATTGTTCTTTCTTTTTCGCTATTGTAAAATTCATGTTATATGGA
GGGGGCAAAGTTTTCAGGGTGTTGTTTAGAATGGGAAGATGTCCCTTGTATCACCATGGACCCTCATGAT
AATTTTGTTTCTTTCACTTTCTACTCTGTTGACAACCATTGTCTCCTCTTATTTTCTTTTCATTTTCTGT
AACTTTTTCGTTAAACTTTAGCTTGCATTTGTAACGAATTTTTAAATTCACTTTTGTTTATTTGTCAGAT
TGTAAGTACTTTCTCTAATCACTTTTTTTTCAAGGCAATCAGGGTATATTATATTGTACTTCAGCACAGT
TTTAGAGAACAATTGTTATAATTAAATGATAAGGTAGAATATTTCTGCATATAAATTCTGGCTGGCGTGG
AAATATTCTTATTGGTAGAAACAACTACATCCTGGTCATCATCCTGCCTTTCTCTTTATGGTTACAATGA
TATACACTGTTTGAGATGAGGATAAAATACTCTGAGTCCAAACCGGGCCCCTCTGCTAACCATGTTCATG
CCTTCTTCTTTTTCCTACAGCTCCTGGGCAACGTGCTGGTTATTGTGCTGTCTCATCATTTTGGCAAAGA
ATTGTAATACGACTCACTATAGGGCGAATTGATATGTCTAGATTAGATAAAAGTAAAGTGATTAACAGCG
CATTAGAGCTGCTTAATGAGGTCGGAATCGAAGGTTTAACAACCCGTAAACTCGCCCAGAAGCTAGGTGT
AGAGCAGCCTACATTGTATTGGCATGTAAAAAATAAGCGGGCTTTGCTCGACGCCTTAGCCATTGAGATG
TTAGATAGGCACCATACTCACTTTTGCCCTTTAGAAGGGGAAAGCTGGCAAGATTTTTTACGTAATAACG
CTAAAAGTTTTAGATGTGCTTTACTAAGTCATCGCGATGGAGCAAAAGTACATTTAGGTACACGGCCTAC
AGAAAAACAGTATGAAACTCTCGAAAATCAATTAGCCTTTTTATGCCAACAAGGTTTTTCACTAGAGAAT
GCATTATATGCACTCAGCGCTGTGGGGCATTTTACTTTAGGTTGCGTATTGGAAGATCAAGAGCATCAAG
TCGCTAAAGAAGAAAGGGAAACACCTACTACTGATAGTATGCCGCCATTATTACGACAAGCTATCGAATT
ATTTGATCACCAAGGTGCAGAGCCAGCCTTCTTATTCGGCCTTGAATTGATCATATGCGGATTAGAAAAA
CAACTTAAATGTGAAAGTGGGTCCGCGTACAGCGGATCCCGGGAATTCAGATCTTATTAAAGCAGAACTT
GTTTATTGCAGCTTATAATGGTTACAAATAAAGCAATAGCATCACAAATTTCACAAATAAAGCATTTTTT
TCACTGCATTCTAGTTGTGGTTTGTCCAAACTCATCAATGTATCTTATCATGTCTGGTCGAATCCATGGC
GCAGAACTGGTAGGTATGGAAGATCCGCGTTGACATTGATTATTGACTAGTTATTAATAGTAATCAATTA
CGGGGTCATTAGTTCATAGCCCATATATGGAGTTCCGCGTTACATAACTTACGGTAAATGGCCCGCCTGG
CTGACCGCCCAACGACCCCCGCCCATTGACGTCAATAATGACGTATGTTCCCATAGTAACGCCAATAGGG
ACTTTCCATTGACGTCAATGGGTGGAGTATTTACGGTAAACTGCCCACTTGGCAGTACATCAAGTGTATC
ATATGCCAAGTACGCCCCCTATTGACGTCAATGACGGTAAATGGCCCGCCTGGCATTATGCCCAGTACAT
GACCTTATGGGACTTTCCTACTTGGCAGTACATCTACGTATTAGTCATCGCTATTACCATGGTGATGCGG
TTTTGGCAGTACATCAATGGGCGTGGATAGCGGTTTGACTCACGGGGATTTCCAAGTCTCCACCCCATTG
ACGTCAATGGGAGTTTGTTTTGGCACCAAAATCAACGGGACTTTCCAAAATGTCGTAACAACTCCGCCCC
ATTGACGCAAATGGGCGGTAGGCGTGTACGGTGGGAGGTCTATATAAGCAGAGCTCTCCCTATCAGTGAT
AGAGATCTCCCTATCAGTGATAGAGATCGTCGACGAGCTCGTTTAGTGAACCGTCAGATCGCCTGGAGAC
GCCATCCACGCTGTTTTGACCTCCATAGAAGACACCGGGACCGATCCAGCCTCCGGACTCTAGCGTTTAA
ACTTAAGCTTACCACCATGGATTATAAAGACGATGATGACAAGCACCACCACCACCACCACGACAAGGAT
TGTGAAATGAAACGCACCACACTGGACAGCCCTTTGGGGAAGCTGGAGCTGTCTGGTTGTGAGCAGGGTC
TGCACGAAATAATTTTTCTGGGCAAGGGGACGTCTGCAGCTGATGCCGTGGAGGTCCCAGCCCCCGCTGC
GGTTCTCGGAGGTCCGGAGCCCCTGATACAGGCTACAGCCTGGCTGAATGCCTATTTCCACCAGCCCGAG
GCTATCGAAGAGTTCCCCGTGCCGGCTCTTCACCATCCCGTTTTCCAGCAAGAGTCGTTCACCAGACAGG
TGTTATGGAAGCTGCTGAAGGTTGTGAAATTCGGAGAAGTGATTTCTGAGTCACACTTAGCAGCCCTGGT
AGGCAACCCCGCAGCCACGGCAGCAGTGAATACGGCACTGGATGGCAATCCTGTCCCTATCCTGATCCCG
TGCCACAGAGTGGTCCAGGGGGATTCGGATGTGGGGCCGTACCTTGGTGGACTGGCCGTGAAGGAATGGC
TTCTGGCCCATGAAGGCCACCGGTTGGGGAAGCCAGGCTTGGGATTCGAACTGGAGGTGCTGTTCCAGGG
CCCCGGTACCGCCATCACAAGTTTGTACAAAAAAGCAGGCACCATGGCGCGGGCTGGCCCTCGGCTGGTG
CTGAGCGAGGAGGCGGTTCGGGCGAAGAGCGGCTTAGGGCCTCACCGCGACCTGGCTGAGCTTCAGTCAT
TGTCTATTCCTGGAACTTACCAAGAGAAGATCACCCACCTGGGACATTCTCTGATGAGTTTAACAGGTCT
GAAATCTTTGGATCTCTCGCGCAACTCCTTGGTTAGTCTGGAGGGCATTCAGTACCTGACTGCATTGGAG
AGTCTCAATCTCTACTACAACTGCATCTCCTCGTTGGCAGAAGTGTTTCGGCTCCACGCCTTAACCGAGC
TCGTGGATGTGGACTTCCGGCTGAACCCCGTGGTGAAGGTTGAGCCTGACTACCGCCTTTTTGTTGTGCA
CCTGCTCCCCAAGCTCCAGCAGCTGGACGATCGCCCCGTGAGAGCAAGCGAGCGGAAGGCTTCCCGACTG
CATTTTGCATCAGAGGACTCACTCGACTCCAAAGAGAGCGTCCCAGCTTCTTTGAAAGAGGGCAGACCAC
ACCACCCCAGAGCCAAGTGCACCGAGGCCTTGGCCAAGCAGAGCCTGGTCATGGATGCGGATGACGAGGC
AGTCCTGAACCTCATTGCAGAGTGCGAGTGGGACCTCGGCAGGCCTCCCGGGAGCACGAGCTTCAGCCAG
AAGGGGCGTGAGGCCGACTCTCGTGGTTCCCAAGAATCCAGACATCTGTTGAGCCCGCAGTTGGTACAGT
ACCAGTGTGGGGACTCTGGGAAGCAGGGCCGTGAGACGAGGAGGAGCAGCTGCAGAGGGTGCTGTCTGGA
GAAGATGCCTTGGAGCCAGCTCTGTGGAGAGCTTCCGCCACTGTACGGAGCGGAGCCAGAGGCCTCCCGT
GCCCCCAGGCCACACACGTACTTCACCCCACACCCAGACTCCATGGATACCGAGGACTCGGCCTCTTCTC
AGAAGTTGGATTTGTCAGGAGAAATGGTGCCTGGTCCCCTGCCAGCCCCCGGAAAGTGCAGGAAGCGAAG
AATGCCTGTTGGAAGATTCCAGACGTTTTCGGACCAGGAGGGTTTGGGCTGCCCGGAGAGAACTCATGGG
TCCTCCGTGCCCAAGGAGAGCCTGAGCAGACAGGACAGCTCAGAAAGCAGGAACGGGAGGACCTTGTCTC
AGCCTGAGGCCTCGGAGACTGAGGAGCAGAGGTCTCGGGGTGTGACCGACACCAGAGAGCCGTCTCCCGG
GTCACACTCGGCTCTACCCGGGAAGAAGACGGCCCTGCAGGCGGCGCTCCTGGAGACGCTCTTGGACCTG
GTGGACAGGAGCTGGGGCGGCTGCAGGTCCCTGCACAGCAACGAGGCATTCCTTGCTCAGGCAAGACACA
TCTTGTCATCTGTTGAAGAATTCACAGCAGCTCAGGACAGCTCTGCGATGGTGGGTGAAGATGTCGGCTC
CCTGGCTCTGGAGAGTAAGTCCCTGCAAAGCCGCCTTGCTGAGCAGCAGCAGCAGCACGCCCGGGAGATG
AGCGAGGTGACGGCGGAGCTGCACCACACACACAAGGAGCTGGATGATTTGAGACAACATTTAGATAAAT
CTTTGGAAGAGAACAGTAGGTTAAAATCGCTTTTGTTGAGTATGAAAAAGGAAGTGAAGAGTGCAGACAC
TGCAGCCACGTTAAATTTGCAGATCGCTGGACTTCAAACAAGTGTGAAGAGGCTGTGTGGCGAGATTGTG
GAACTGAAGCAGCACCTGGAGCACTACGACAAGATCCAGGAGCTCACGCAGATGCTGCAGGAGAGCCACA
GCTCCCTGGTCAGCACCAATGAACACCTGCTGCAGGAGCTGAGCCAGGTGCGGGCGCAGCACAGAGCCGA
GGTGGAGCAGATGCACTGGAGCTACCAGGAGCTCAAGAAGACCATGGCCCTGTTTCCACACAGCAGCGCC
AGCCATGGAGGCTGCCAGGCCTGCTAGATACCCAGCTTTC
