Features (pLannotate 1.2.2; 31 found; start..end, strand, type, name):
     85..196     +  polyA_signal   bGH poly(A) signal: bovine growth hormone polyadenylation signal
    737..2294    -  rep_origin     oriP (fragment): Epstein-Barr virus oriP replication origin (Yates et al., 2000)
   2407..2625    -  CDS            gL (fragment): GL_EBVB9 - Experimental evidence at protein level: Swiss-Prot protein existence level 1. The heterodimer glycoprotein H-glycoprotein L is required for the fusion of viral and plasma membranes leading to virus entry into the host cell. Acts as a functional inhibitor of gH and maintains gH in an inhibited form. Upon binding to host integrins, gL dissociates from gH leading to activation of the viral fusion glycoproteins gB and gH. Fusion of EBV with B-lymphocytes requires the additional receptor- binding protein gp42, which forms a complex with gH/gL. The heterodimer gH/gL targets also host EPHA
   2708..4633    -  CDS            EBNA1: Epstein-Barr nuclear antigen 1, also known as EBNA-1 crucial for latent viral infection, and for episomal amplification of vectors containing the oriP origin (Okita et al., 2013)
   4671..5015    -  CDS            BRRF2_EBVB9 (fragment): Protein inferred from homology: Swiss-Prot protein existence level 3. From Epstein-Barr virus (strain B95-8) (HHV-4) (Human herpesvirus 4).
   5018..5041    -  promoter       tet promoter (fragment): E. coli promoter for tetracycline efflux protein gene
   5154..5258    +  promoter       AmpR promoter: bla
   5259..6119    +  CDS            AmpR: β-lactamase; bla; confers resistance to ampicillin, carbenicillin, and related antibiotics
   6290..6878    +  rep_origin     ori: high-copy-number ColE1/pMB1/pBR322/pUC origin of replication
   6924..7047    -  CDS            TcR (fragment): tetracycline efflux protein; tet; confers resistance to tetracycline
   7085..7382    +  promoter       SV40 promoter: SV40 enhancer and early promoter
   7404..7802    +  CDS            BSD: blasticidin S deaminase; Aspergillus terreus BSD; confers resistance to blasticidin
   7846..7980    +  polyA_signal   SV40 poly(A) signal: SV40 polyadenylation signal
   8102..8154    -  misc_feature   bom (fragment): basis of mobility region from pBR322
   8285..8378    +  ncRNA          Retro dr1: Accession: RF00214 - Retrovirus direct repeat 1 (dr1)
   8414..8675    +  promoter       RSV promoter: Rous sarcoma virus enhancer/promoter
   8701..8761    +  promoter       SV40 promoter (fragment): SV40 early promoter
   8792..9364    +  intron         β-globin intron: intron from rabbit β-globin gene
   9419..9437    +  promoter       T7 promoter: promoter for bacteriophage T7 RNA polymerase
   9448..10068   +  CDS            tetR: TETR2_ECOLX - Experimental evidence at protein level: Swiss-Prot protein existence level 1. TetR is the repressor of the tetracycline resistance element; its N-terminal region forms a helix-turn-helix structure and binds DNA. Binding of tetracycline to TetR reduces the repressor affinity for the tetracycline resistance gene (tetA) promoter operator sites. From Escherichia coli.
  10110..10231   +  polyA_signal   SV40 poly(A) signal: SV40 polyadenylation signal
  10286..10665   +  enhancer       CMV enhancer: human cytomegalovirus immediate early enhancer
  10666..10869   +  promoter       CMV promoter: human cytomegalovirus (CMV) immediate early promoter
  10871..10890   +  promoter       PLtetO-1 promoter (fragment): modified phage lambda PL promoter with tet operator sites (Lutz and Bujard, 1997)
  10892..10911   +  promoter       PLtetO-1 promoter (fragment): modified phage lambda PL promoter with tet operator sites (Lutz and Bujard, 1997)
  10919..10952   +  promoter       TRE3GV promoter (fragment): 3rd-generation Tet-responsive promoter that can be activated by binding of Tet-On® 3G, optimized for retroviral and lentiviral vectors
  11068..11085   +  CDS            9xHis (fragment): 9xHis affinity tag
  11086..11628   +  CDS            MGMT (fragment): MGMT_HUMAN - Experimental evidence at protein level: Swiss-Prot protein existence level 1. Involved in the cellular defense against the biological effects of O6-methylguanine (O6-MeG) and O4-methylthymine (O4-MeT) in DNA. Repairs the methylated nucleobase in DNA by stoichiometrically transferring the methyl group to a cysteine residue in the enzyme. This is a suicide reaction: the enzyme is irreversibly inactivated. From Homo sapiens (Human).
  11672..11692   +  protein_bind   attB1: mutant version of attB; core recombination site for the Gateway® BP reaction BP Clonase™
  11698..13638   +  CDS            CEP72: CEP72_HUMAN - Also known as KIAA1519. Experimental evidence at protein level: Swiss-Prot protein existence level 1. Involved in the recruitment of key centrosomal proteins to the centrosome. Provides centrosomal microtubule-nucleation activity on the gamma-tubulin ring complexes (gamma-TuRCs) and has critical roles in forming a focused bipolar spindle, which is needed for proper tension generation between sister chromatids. Required for localization of KIZ, AKAP9 and gamma-tubulin ring complexes (gamma-TuRCs) (PubMed:19536135). Involved in centriole duplication. Required for CDK5RAP22, CEP152,
  13643..14      -  protein_bind   attB2 (across the origin): mutant version of attB; recombination site for the Gateway® BP reaction BP Clonase™
>Addgene plasmid #136868 | pEBTetBl-CLIP-Cep72 | addgene full sequence | sequence record 276342 | Addgene NGS Result
TTGTACAAAGTGGTGATGGCAGCTAGCGGCGCGCCCGGCCGCTCGAGTCTAGAGGGCCCGTTTAAACCCG
CTGATCAGCCTCGACTGTGCCTTCTAGTTGCCAGCCATCTGTTGTTTGCCCCTCCCCCGTGCCTTCCTTG
ACCCTGGAAGGTGCCACTCCCACTGTCCTTTCCTAATAAAATGAGGAAATTGCATCGCATTGTCTGAGTA
GGTGTCATTCTATTCTGGGGGGTGGGGTGGGGCAGGACAGCAAGGGGGAGGATTGGGAAGACAATAGCAG
GCTAGAGGATCGATCCCCGCCCCGGACGAACTAAACCTGACTACGACATCTCTGCCCCTTCTTCGCGGGG
CAGTGCATGTAATCCCTTCAGTTGGTTGGTACAACTTGCCAACTGGGCCCTGTTCCACATGTGACACGGG
GGGGGACCAAACACAAAGGGGTTCTCTGACTGTAGTTGACATCCTTATAAATGGATGTGCACATTTGCCA
ACACTGAGTGGCTTTCATCCTGGAGCAGACTTTGCAGTCTGTGGACTGCAACACAACATTGCCTTTATGT
GTAACTCTTGGCTGAAGCTCTTACACCAATGCTGGGGGACATGTACCTCCCAGGGGCCCAGGAAGACTAC
GGGAGGCTACACCAACGTCAATCAGAGGGGCCTGTGTAGCTACCGATAAGCGGACCCTCAAGAGGGCATT
AGCAATAGTGTTTATAAGGCCCCCTTGTTAACCCTAAACGGGTAGCATATGCTTCCCGGGTAGTAGTATA
TACTATCCAGACTAACCCTAATTCAATAGCATATGTTACCCAACGGGAAGCATATGCTATCGAATTAGGG
TTAGTAAAAGGGTCCTAAGGAACAGCGATATCTCCCACCCCATGAGCTGTCACGGTTTTATTTACATGGG
GTCAGGATTCCACGAGGGTAGTGAACCATTTTAGTCACAAGGGCAGTGGCTGAAGATCAAGGAGCGGGCA
GTGAACTCTCCTGAATCTTCGCCTGCTTCTTCATTCTCCTTCGTTTAGCTAATAGAATAACTGCTGAGTT
GTGAACAGTAAGGTGTATGTGAGGTGCTCGAAAACAAGGTTTCAGGTGACGCCCCCAGAATAAAATTTGG
ACGGGGGGTTCAGTGGTGGCATTGTGCTATGACACCAATATAACCCTCACAAACCCCTTGGGCAATAAAT
ACTAGTGTAGGAATGAAACATTCTGAATATCTTTAACAATAGAAATCCATGGGGTGGGGACAAGCCGTAA
AGACTGGATGTCCATCTCACACGAATTTATGGCTATGGGCAACACATAATCCTAGTGCAATATGATACTG
GGGTTATTAAGATGTGTCCCAGGCAGGGACCAAGACAGGTGAACCATGTTGTTACACTCTATTTGTAACA
AGGGGAAAGAGAGTGGACGCCGACAGCAGCGGACTCCACTGGTTGTCTCTAACACCCCCGAAAATTAAAC
GGGGCTCCACGCCAATGGGGCCCATAAACAAAGACAAGTGGCCACTCTTTTTTTTGAAATTGTGGAGTGG
GGGCACGCGTCAGCCCCCACACGCCGCCCTGCGGTTTTGGACTGTAAAATAAGGGTGTAATAACTTGGCT
GATTGTAACCCCGCTAACCACTGCGGTCAAACCACTTGCCCACAAAACCACTAATGGCACCCCGGGGAAT
ACCTGCATAAGTAGGTGGGCGGGCCAAGATAGGGGCGCGATTGCTGCGATCTGGAGGACAAATTACACAC
ACTTGCGCCTGAGCGCCAAGCACAGGGTTGTTGGTCCTCATATTCACGAGGTCGCTGAGAGCACGGTGGG
CTAATGTTGCCATGGGTAGCATATACTACCCAAATATCTGGATAGCATATGCTATCCTAATCTATATCTG
GGTAGCATAGGCTATCCTAATCTATATCTGGGTAGTATATGCTATCCTAATCTGTATCCGGGTAGCATAT
GCTATCCTAATAGAGATTAGGGTAGTATATGCTATCCTAATTTATATCTGGGTAGCATATACTACCCAAA
TATCTGGATAGCATATGCTATCCTAATCTATATCTGGGTAGCATATGCTATCCTAATCTATATCTGGGTA
GCATAGGCTATCCTAATCTATATCTGGGTAGCATATGCTATCCTAATCTATATCTGGGTAGTATATGCTA
TCCTAATTTATATCTGGGTAGCATAGGCTATCCTAATCTATATCTGGGTAGCATATGCTATCCTAATCTA
TATCTGGGTAGTATATGCTATCCTAATCTGTATCCGGGTAGCATATGCTATCCTCATGCATATACAGTCA
GCATATGATACCCAGTAGTAGAGTGGGAGTGCTATCCTTTGCATATGCCGCCACCTCCCAAGGGGGCGTG
AATTTTCGCTGCTTGTCCTTTTCCTGCTGGTTGCTCCCATTCTTAGGTGAATTTAAGGAGGCCAGGCTAA
AGCCGTCGCATGTCTGATTGCTCACCAGGTAAATGTCGCTAATGTTTTCCAACGCGAGAAGGTGTTGAGC
GCGGAGCTGAGTGACGTGACAACATGGGTATGCCCAATTGCCCCATGTTGGGAGGACGAAAATGGTGACA
AGACAGATGGCCAGAAATACACCAACAGCACGCATGATGTCTACTGGGGATTTATTCTTTAGTGCGGGGG
AATACACGGCTTTTAATACGATTGAGGGCGTCTCCTAACAAGTTACATCACTCCTGCCCTTCCTCACCCT
CATCTCCATCACCTCCTTCATCTCCGTCATCTCCGTCATCACCCTCCGCGGCAGCCCCTTCCACCATAGG
TGGAAACCAGGGAGGCAAATCTACTCCATCGTCAAAGCTGCACACAGTCACCCTGATATTGCAGGTAGGA
GCGGGCTTTGTCATAACAAGGTCCTTAATCGCATCCTTCAAAACCTCAGCAAATATATGAGTTTGTAAAA
AGACCATGAAATAACAGACAATGGACTCCCTTAGCGGGCCAGGTTGTGGGCCGGGTCCAGGGGCCATTCC
AAAGGGGAGACGACTCAATGGTGTAAGACGACATTGTGGAATAGCAAGGGCAGTTCCTCGCCTTAGGTTG
TAAAGGGAGGTCTTACTACCTCCATATACGAACACACCGGCGACCCAAGTTCCTTCGTCGGTAGTCCTTT
CTACGTGACTCCTAGCCAGGAGAGCTCTTAAACCTTCTGCAATGTTCTCAAATTTCGGGTTGGAACCTCC
TTGACCACGATGCTTTCCAAACCACCCTCCTTTTTTGCGCCTGCCTCCATCACCCTGACCCCGGGGTCCA
GTGCTTGGGCCTTCTCCTGGGTCATCTGCGGGGCCCTGCTCTATCGCTCCCGGGGGCACGTCAGGCTCAC
CATCTGGGCCACCTTCTTGGTGGTATTCAAAATAATCGGCTTCCCCTACAGGGTGGAAAAATGGCCTTCT
ACCTGGAGGGGGCCTGCGCGGTGGAGACCCGGATGATGATGACTGACTACTGGGACTCCTGGGCCTCTTT
TCTCCACGTCCACGACCTCTCCCCCTGGCTCTTTCACGACTTCCCCCCCTGGCTCTTTCACGTCCTCTAC
CCCGGCGGCCTCCACTACCTCCTCGACCCCGGCCTCCACTACCTCCTCGACCCCGGCCTCCACTGCCTCC
TCGACCCCGGCCTCCACCTCCTGCTCCTGCCCCTCCTGCTCCTGCCCCTCCTCCTGCTCCTGCCCCTCCT
GCCCCTCCTGCTCCTGCCCCTCCTGCCCCTCCTRCTCCTGCCCCTCCTGCCCCTCCTGCTCCTGCCCCTC
CTGCCCCTCCTCCTSCTCCTGCCCCTCCTGCCCCTCCTCCTGCTCCTGCCCCTCCTGCCCCTCCTGCTCC
TSCCCCTCCTGCCCCTCCTGCTCCTGCCCCTCCTGCCCCTCCTGCTCCTGCCCCTCCTGCTCCTGCCCCT
CCTGCTCCTGCCCCTCCTGCTCCTGCCCCTCCTGCCCCTCCTGCCCCTCCTCCTGCTCCTGCCCCTCCTG
CTCCTGCCCCTCCTGCCCCTCCTGCCCCTCCTGCTCCTGCCCCTCCTCCTGCTCCTGCCCCTCCTGCCCC
TCCTGCCCCTCCTCCTGCTCCTGCCCCTCCTGCCCCTCCTCCTKCTCCTGCCCCTCCTCCTGCTCCTSCC
CCTCCTSCCCCTCCTGCCCCTCCYCCTGCTCCTGCCCCTCCTGCCCCTCCTCCTGCTCCTGCCCCTCCTC
CTGCTCCTGCCCCTCCTGCCCCTCCTGCCCCTCCTCCTSCTCCTGCCCCTCCTCCTSCTCCTSCCCCTCC
TGCCCCTCCTGCCCCTCCTGCCCCTCCTCCTGCTCCTGCCCCTCCTCCTGCTCCTGCCCCTCCTGCTCCT
GCCCCTCCCGCTCCTGCTCCTGCTCCTGTTCCACCGTGGGTCCCTTTGCAGCCAATGCAACTTGGACGTT
TTTGGGGTCTCCGGACACCATCTCTATGTCTTGGCCCTGATCCTGAGCCGCCCGGGGCTCCTGGTCTTCC
GCCTCCTCGTCCTCGTCCTCTTCCCCGTCCTCGTCCATGGTTATCACCCCCTCTTCTTTGAGGTCCACTG
CCGCCGGAGCCTTCTGGTCCAGATGTGTCTCCCTTCTCTCCTAGGCCATTTCCAGGTCCTGTACCTGGCC
CCTCGTCAGACATGATTCACACTAAAAGAGATCAATAGACATCTTTATTAGACGACGCTCAGTGAATACA
GGGAGTGCAGACTCCTGCCCCCTCCAACAGCCCCCCCACCCTCATCCCCTTCATGGTCGCTGTCAGACAG
ATCCAGGTCTGAAAATTCCCCATCCTCCGAACCATCCTCGTCCTCATCACCAATTACTCGCAGCCCGGAA
AACTCCCGCTGAACATCCTCAAGATTTGCGTCCTGAGCCTCAAGCCAGGCCTCAAATTCCTCGTCCCCCT
TTTTGCTGGACGGTAGGGATGGGGATTCTCGGGACCCCTCCTCTTCCTCTTCAAGGTCACCAGACAGAGA
TGCTACTGGGGCAACGGAAGAAAAGCTGGGTGCGGCCTGTGAGGATCAGCTTATCGATGATAAGCTGTCA
AACATGAGAATTCTTGAAGACGAAAGGGCCTCGTGATACGCCTATTTTTATAGGTTAATGTCATGATAAT
AATGGTTTCTTAGACGTCAGGTGGCACTTTTCGGGGAAATGTGCGCGGAACCCCTATTTGTTTATTTTTC
TAAATACATTCAAATATGTATCCGCTCATGAGACAATAACCCTGATAAATGCTTCAATAATATTGAAAAA
GGAAGAGTATGAGTATTCAACATTTCCGTGTCGCCCTTATTCCCTTTTTTGCGGCATTTTGCCTTCCTGT
TTTTGCTCACCCAGAAACGCTGGTGAAAGTAAAAGATGCTGAAGATCAGTTGGGTGCACGAGTGGGTTAC
ATCGAACTGGATCTCAACAGCGGTAAGATCCTTGAGAGTTTTCGCCCCGAAGAACGTTTTCCAATGATGA
GCACTTTTAAAGTTCTGCTATGTGGCGCGGTATTATCCCGTGTTGACGCCGGGCAAGAGCAACTCGGTCG
CCGCATACACTATTCTCAGAATGACTTGGTTGAGTACTCACCAGTCACAGAAAAGCATCTTACGGATGGC
ATGACAGTAAGAGAATTATGCAGTGCTGCCATAACCATGAGTGATAACACTGCGGCCAACTTACTTCTGA
CAACGATCGGAGGACCGAAGGAGCTAACCGCTTTTTTGCACAACATGGGGGATCATGTAACTCGCCTTGA
TCGTTGGGAACCGGAGCTGAATGAAGCCATACCAAACGACGAGCGTGACACCACGATGCCTGCAGCAATG
GCAACAACGTTGCGCAAACTATTAACTGGCGAACTACTTACTCTAGCTTCCCGGCAACAATTAATAGACT
GGATGGAGGCGGATAAAGTTGCAGGACCACTTCTGCGCTCGGCCCTTCCGGCTGGCTGGTTTATTGCTGA
TAAATCTGGAGCCGGTGAGCGTGGGTCTCGCGGTATCATTGCAGCACTGGGGCCAGATGGTAAGCCCTCC
CGTATCGTAGTTATCTACACGACGGGGAGTCAGGCAACTATGGATGAACGAAATAGACAGATCGCTGAGA
TAGGTGCCTCACTGATTAAGCATTGGTAACTGTCAGACCAAGTTTACTCATATATACTTTAGATTGATTT
AAAACTTCATTTTTAATTTAAAAGGATCTAGGTGAAGATCCTTTTTGATAATCTCATGACCAAAATCCCT
TAACGTGAGTTTTCGTTCCACTGAGCGTCAGACCCCGTAGAAAAGATCAAAGGATCTTCTTGAGATCCTT
TTTTTCTGCGCGTAATCTGCTGCTTGCAAACAAAAAAACCACCGCTACCAGCGGTGGTTTGTTTGCCGGA
TCAAGAGCTACCAACTCTTTTTCCGAAGGTAACTGGCTTCAGCAGAGCGCAGATACCAAATACTGTCCTT
CTAGTGTAGCCGTAGTTAGGCCACCACTTCAAGAACTCTGTAGCACCGCCTACATACCTCGCTCTGCTAA
TCCTGTTACCAGTGGCTGCTGCCAGTGGCGATAAGTCGTGTCTTACCGGGTTGGACTCAAGACGATAGTT
ACCGGATAAGGCGCAGCGGTCGGGCTGAACGGGGGGTTCGTGCACACAGCCCAGCTTGGAGCGAACGACC
TACACCGAACTGAGATACCTACAGCGTGAGCTATGAGAAAGCGCCACGCTTCCCGAAGGGAGAAAGGCGG
ACAGGTATCCGGTAAGCGGCAGGGTCGGAACAGGAGAGCGCACGAGGGAGCTTCCAGGGGGAAACGCCTG
GTATCTTTATAGTCCTGTCGGGTTTCGCCACCTCTGACTTGAGCGTCGATTTTTGTGATGCTCGTCAGGG
GGGCGGAGCCTATGGAAAAACGCCAGCAACGCGGCCTTTTTACGGTTCCTGGCCTTTTGCTGGCCTTGAA
GCTGTCCCTGATGGTCGTCATCTACCTGCCTGGACAGCATGGCCTGCAACGCGGGCATCCCGATGCCGCC
GGAAGCGAGAAGAATCATAATGGGGAAGGCCATCCAGCCTCGCGTCGAACTAGATGATCCGGCTGTGGAA
TGTGTGTCAGTTAGGGTGTGGAAAGTCCCCAGGCTCCCCAGCAGGCAGAAGTATGCAAAGCATGCATCTC
AATTAGTCAGCAACCAGGTGTGGAAAGTCCCCAGGCTCCCCAGCAGGCAGAAGTATGCAAAGCATGCATC
TCAATTAGTCAGCAACCATAGTCCCGCCCCTAACTCCGCCCATCCCGCCCCTAACTCCGCCCAGTTCCGC
CCATTCTCCGCCCCATGGCTGACTAATTTTTTTTATTTATGCAGAGGCCGAGGCCGCCTCGGCCTCTGAG
CTATTCCAGAAGTAGTGAGGAGGCTTTTTTGGAGGGTGACCGCCACGACCGGTATGGCCAAGCCTTTGTC
TCAAGAAGAATCCACCCTCATTGAAAGAGCAACGGCTACAATCAACAGCATCCCCATCTCTGAAGACTAC
AGCGTCGCCAGCGCAGCTCTCTCTAGCGACGGCCGCATCTTCACTGGTGTCAATGTATATCATTTTACTG
GGGGACCTTGTGCAGAACTCGTGGTGCTGGGCACTGCTGCTGCTGCGGCAGCTGGCAACCTGACTTGTAT
CGTCGCGATCGGAAATGAGAACAGGGGCATCTTGAGCCCCTGCGGACGGTGCCGACAGGTGCTTCTCGAT
CTGCATCCTGGGATCAAAGCCATAGTGAAGGACAGTGATGGACAGCCGACGGCAGTTGGGATTCGTGAAT
TGCTGCCCTCTGGTTATGTGTGGGAGGGCTAACGGTCCGACGCGGCCCGACGGGTCCGAGGGGGGTCGAC
CTCGAAACTTGTTTATTGCAGCTTATAATGGTTACAAATAAAGCAATAGCATCACAAATTTCACAAATAA
AGCATTTTTTTCACTGCATTCTAGTTGTGGTTTGTCCAAACTCATCAATGTATCTTATCATGTCTGGATC
TGATCCGAACCCCTTCCTCGACCAATTCTCATGTTTGACAGCTTATCATCGCAGATCCGGGCAACGTTGT
TGCCATTGCTCGACCAATTCTCATGTTTGACAGCTTATCATCGCAGATCCGTATGGTGCACTCTCAGTAC
AATCTGCTCTGATGCCGCATAGTTAAGCCAGTATCTGCTCCCTGCTTGTGTGTTGGAGGTCGCTGAGTAG
TGCGCGAGCAAAATTTAAGCTACAACAAGGCAAGGCTTGACCGACAATTGCATGAAGAATCTGCTTAGGG
TTAGGCGTTTTGCGCTGCTTCGCGATGTACGGGCCAGATATACGCGTATCTGAGGGGACTAGGGTGTGTT
TAGGCGAAAAGCGGGGCTTCGGTTGTACGCGGTTAGGAGTCCCCTCAGGATATAGTAGTTTCGCTTTTGC
ATAGGGAGGGGGAAATGTAGTCTTATGCAATACTCTTGTAGTCTTGCAACATGGTAACGATGAGTTAGCA
ACATGCCTTACAAGGAGAGAAAAAGCACCGTGCATGCCGATTGGTGGAAGTAAGGTGGTACGATCGTGCC
TTATTAGGAAGGCAACAGACGGGTCTGACATGGATTGGACGAACCACTGAATTCCGCATTGCAGAGATAT
TGTATTTAAGTGCCTAGCTCGATACAATAAACGCCATTTGACCATTCACCACATTGGTGTGCACCTCCAA
GCTGGCCGGGGATCCTCTAGGGCCTCTGAGCTATTCCAGAAGTAGTGAAGAGGCTTTTTTGGAGGCCTAG
GCTTTTGCAAAAAGCTCCGGATCGATCCTGAGAACTTCAGGGTGAGTTTGGGGACCCTTGATTGTTCTTT
CTTTTTCGCTATTGTAAAATTCATGTTATATGGAGGGGGCAAAGTTTTCAGGGTGTTGTTTAGAATGGGA
AGATGTCCCTTGTATCACCATGGACCCTCATGATAATTTTGTTTCTTTCACTTTCTACTCTGTTGACAAC
CATTGTCTCCTCTTATTTTCTTTTCATTTTCTGTAACTTTTTCGTTAAACTTTAGCTTGCATTTGTAACG
AATTTTTAAATTCACTTTTGTTTATTTGTCAGATTGTAAGTACTTTCTCTAATCACTTTTTTTTCAAGGC
AATCAGGGTATATTATATTGTACTTCAGCACAGTTTTAGAGAACAATTGTTATAATTAAATGATAAGGTA
GAATATTTCTGCATATAAATTCTGGCTGGCGTGGAAATATTCTTATTGGTAGAAACAACTACATCCTGGT
CATCATCCTGCCTTTCTCTTTATGGTTACAATGATATACACTGTTTGAGATGAGGATAAAATACTCTGAG
TCCAAACCGGGCCCCTCTGCTAACCATGTTCATGCCTTCTTCTTTTTCCTACAGCTCCTGGGCAACGTGC
TGGTTATTGTGCTGTCTCATCATTTTGGCAAAGAATTGTAATACGACTCACTATAGGGCGAATTGATATG
TCTAGATTAGATAAAAGTAAAGTGATTAACAGCGCATTAGAGCTGCTTAATGAGGTCGGAATCGAAGGTT
TAACAACCCGTAAACTCGCCCAGAAGCTAGGTGTAGAGCAGCCTACATTGTATTGGCATGTAAAAAATAA
GCGGGCTTTGCTCGACGCCTTAGCCATTGAGATGTTAGATAGGCACCATACTCACTTTTGCCCTTTAGAA
GGGGAAAGCTGGCAAGATTTTTTACGTAATAACGCTAAAAGTTTTAGATGTGCTTTACTAAGTCATCGCG
ATGGAGCAAAAGTACATTTAGGTACACGGCCTACAGAAAAACAGTATGAAACTCTCGAAAATCAATTAGC
CTTTTTATGCCAACAAGGTTTTTCACTAGAGAATGCATTATATGCACTCAGCGCTGTGGGGCATTTTACT
TTAGGTTGCGTATTGGAAGATCAAGAGCATCAAGTCGCTAAAGAAGAAAGGGAAACACCTACTACTGATA
GTATGCCGCCATTATTACGACAAGCTATCGAATTATTTGATCACCAAGGTGCAGAGCCAGCCTTCTTATT
CGGCCTTGAATTGATCATATGCGGATTAGAAAAACAACTTAAATGTGAAAGTGGGTCCGCGTACAGCGGA
TCCCGGGAATTCAGATCTTATTAAAGCAGAACTTGTTTATTGCAGCTTATAATGGTTACAAATAAAGCAA
TAGCATCACAAATTTCACAAATAAAGCATTTTTTTCACTGCATTCTAGTTGTGGTTTGTCCAAACTCATC
AATGTATCTTATCATGTCTGGTCGAATCCATGGCGCAGAACTGGTAGGTATGGAAGATCCGCGTTGACAT
TGATTATTGACTAGTTATTAATAGTAATCAATTACGGGGTCATTAGTTCATAGCCCATATATGGAGTTCC
GCGTTACATAACTTACGGTAAATGGCCCGCCTGGCTGACCGCCCAACGACCCCCGCCCATTGACGTCAAT
AATGACGTATGTTCCCATAGTAACGCCAATAGGGACTTTCCATTGACGTCAATGGGTGGAGTATTTACGG
TAAACTGCCCACTTGGCAGTACATCAAGTGTATCATATGCCAAGTACGCCCCCTATTGACGTCAATGACG
GTAAATGGCCCGCCTGGCATTATGCCCAGTACATGACCTTATGGGACTTTCCTACTTGGCAGTACATCTA
CGTATTAGTCATCGCTATTACCATGGTGATGCGGTTTTGGCAGTACATCAATGGGCGTGGATAGCGGTTT
GACTCACGGGGATTTCCAAGTCTCCACCCCATTGACGTCAATGGGAGTTTGTTTTGGCACCAAAATCAAC
GGGACTTTCCAAAATGTCGTAACAACTCCGCCCCATTGACGCAAATGGGCGGTAGGCGTGTACGGTGGGA
GGTCTATATAAGCAGAGCTCTCCCTATCAGTGATAGAGATCTCCCTATCAGTGATAGAGATCGTCGACGA
GCTCGTTTAGTGAACCGTCAGATCGCCTGGAGACGCCATCCACGCTGTTTTGACCTCCATAGAAGACACC
GGGACCGATCCAGCCTCCGGACTCTAGCGTTTAAACTTAAGCTTACCACCATGGATTATAAAGACGATGA
TGACAAGCACCACCACCACCACCACGACAAGGATTGTGAAATGAAACGCACCACACTGGACAGCCCTTTG
GGGAAGCTGGAGCTGTCTGGTTGTGAGCAGGGTCTGCACGAAATAATTTTTCTGGGCAAGGGGACGTCTG
CAGCTGATGCCGTGGAGGTCCCAGCCCCCGCTGCGGTTCTCGGAGGTCCGGAGCCCCTGATACAGGCTAC
AGCCTGGCTGAATGCCTATTTCCACCAGCCCGAGGCTATCGAAGAGTTCCCCGTGCCGGCTCTTCACCAT
CCCGTTTTCCAGCAAGAGTCGTTCACCAGACAGGTGTTATGGAAGCTGCTGAAGGTTGTGAAATTCGGAG
AAGTGATTTCTGAGTCACACTTAGCAGCCCTGGTAGGCAACCCCGCAGCCACGGCAGCAGTGAATACGGC
ACTGGATGGCAATCCTGTCCCTATCCTGATCCCGTGCCACAGAGTGGTCCAGGGGGATTCGGATGTGGGG
CCGTACCTTGGTGGACTGGCCGTGAAGGAATGGCTTCTGGCCCATGAAGGCCACCGGTTGGGGAAGCCAG
GCTTGGGATTCGAACTGGAGGTGCTGTTCCAGGGCCCCGGTACCGCCATCACAAGTTTGTACAAAAAAGC
AGGCACCATGGCGCGGGCTGGCCCTCGGCTGGTGCTGAGCGAGGAGGCGGTTCGGGCGAAGAGCGGCTTA
GGGCCTCACCGCGACCTGGCTGAGCTTCAGTCATTGTCTATTCCTGGAACTTACCAAGAGAAGATCACCC
ACCTGGGACATTCTCTGATGAGTTTAACAGGTCTGAAATCTTTGGATCTCTCGCGCAACTCCTTGGTTAG
TCTGGAGGGCATTCAGTACCTGACTGCATTGGAGAGTCTCAATCTCTACTACAACTGCATCTCCTCGTTG
GCAGAAGTGTTTCGGCTCCACGCCTTAACCGAGCTCGTGGATGTGGACTTCCGGCTGAACCCCGTGGTGA
AGGTTGAGCCTGACTACCGCCTTTTTGTTGTGCACCTGCTCCCCAAGCTCCAGCAGCTGGACGATCGCCC
CGTGAGAGCAAGCGAGCGGAAGGCTTCCCGACTGCATTTTGCATCAGAGGACTCACTCGACTCCAAAGAG
AGCGTCCCAGCTTCTTTGAAAGAGGGCAGACCACACCACCCCAGAGCCAAGTGCACCGAGGCCTTGGCCA
AGCAGAGCCTGGTCATGGATGCGGATGACGAGGCAGTCCTGAACCTCATTGCAGAGTGCGAGTGGGACCT
CGGCAGGCCTCCCGGGAGCACGAGCTTCAGCCAGAAGGGGCGTGAGGCCGACTCTCGTGGTTCCCAAGAA
TCCAGACATCTGTTGAGCCCGCAGTTGGTACAGTACCAGTGTGGGGACTCTGGGAAGCAGGGCCGTGAGA
CGAGGAGGAGCAGCTGCAGAGGGTGCTGTCTGGAGAAGATGCCTTGGAGCCAGCTCTGTGGAGAGCTTCC
GCCACTGTACGGAGCGGAGCCAGAGGCCTCCCGTGCCCCCAGGCCACACACGTACTTCACCCCACACCCA
GACTCCATGGATACCGAGGACTCGGCCTCTTCTCAGAAGTTGGATTTGTCAGGAGAAATGGTGCCTGGTC
CCCTGCCAGCCCCCGGAAAGTGCAGGAAGCGAAGAATGCCTGTTGGAAGATTCCAGACGTTTTCGGACCA
GGAGGGTTTGGGCTGCCCGGAGAGAACTCATGGGTCCTCCGTGCCCAAGGAGAGCCTGAGCAGACAGGAC
AGCTCAGAAAGCAGGAACGGGAGGACCTTGTCTCAGCCTGAGGCCTCGGAGACTGAGGAGCAGAGGTCTC
GGGGTGTGACCGACACCAGAGAGCCGTCTCCCGGGTCACACTCGGCTCTACCCGGGAAGAAGACGGCCCT
GCAGGCGGCGCTCCTGGAGACGCTCTTGGACCTGGTGGACAGGAGCTGGGGCGGCTGCAGGTCCCTGCAC
AGCAACGAGGCATTCCTTGCTCAGGCAAGACACATCTTGTCATCTGTTGAAGAATTCACAGCAGCTCAGG
ACAGCTCTGCGATGGTGGGTGAAGATGTCGGCTCCCTGGCTCTGGAGAGTAAGTCCCTGCAAAGCCGCCT
TGCTGAGCAGCAGCAGCAGCACGCCCGGGAGATGAGCGAGGTGACGGCGGAGCTGCACCACACACACAAG
GAGCTGGATGATTTGAGACAACATTTAGATAAATCTTTGGAAGAGAACAGTAGGTTAAAATCGCTTTTGT
TGAGTATGAAAAAGGAAGTGAAGAGTGCAGACACTGCAGCCACGTTAAATTTGCAGATCGCTGGACTTCA
AACAAGTGTGAAGAGGCTGTGTGGCGAGATTGTGGAACTGAAGCAGCACCTGGAGCACTACGACAAGATC
CAGGAGCTCACGCAGATGCTGCAGGAGAGCCACAGCTCCCTGGTCAGCACCAATGAACACCTGCTGCAGG
AGCTGAGCCAGGTGCGGGCGCAGCACAGAGCCGAGGTGGAGCAGATGCACTGGAGCTACCAGGAGCTCAA
GAAGACCATGGCCCTGTTTCCACACAGCAGCGCCAGCCATGGAGGCTGCCAGGCCTGCTAGAACCCAGCT
TTC
