>Addgene plasmid #136868 | pEBTetBl-CLIP-Cep72 | depositor partial sequence | sequence record 264165 | Insert
ATGGGCGGTAGGCGTGTACGGTGGGAGGTCTATATAAGCAGAGCTCTCCCTATCAGTGATAGAGATCTCC
CTATCAGTGATAGAGATCGTCGACGAGCTCGTTTAGTGAACCGTCAGATCGCCTGGAGACGCCATCCACG
CTGTTTTGACCTCCATAGAAGACACCGGGACCGATCCAGCCTCCGGACTCTAGCGTTTAAACTTAAGCTT
ACCACCATGGATTATAAAGACGATGATGACAAGCACCACCACCACCACCACGACAAGGATTGTGAAATGA
AACGCACCACACTGGACAGCCCTTTGGGGAAGCTGGAGCTGTCTGGTTGTGAGCAGGGTCTGCACGAAAT
AATTTTTCTGGGCAAGGGGACGTCTGCAGCTGATGCCGTGGAGGTCCCAGCCCCCGCTGCGGTTCTCGGA
GGTCCGGAGCCCCTGATACAGGCTACAGCCTGGCTGAATGCCTATTTCCACCAGCCCGAGGCTATCGAAG
AGTTCCCCGTGCCGGCTCTTCACCATCCCGTTTTCCAGCAAGAGTCGTTCACCAGACAGGTGTTATGGAA
GCTGCTGAAGGTTGTGAAATTCGGAGAAGTGATTTCTGAGTCACACTTAGCAGCCCTGGTAGGCAACCCC
GCAGCCACGGCAGCAGTGAATACGGCACTGGATGGCAATCCTGTCCCTATCCTGATCCCGTGCCACAGAG
TGGTCCAGGGGGATTCGGATGTGGGGCCGTACCTTGGTGGACTGGCCGTGAAGGAATGGCTTCTGGCCCA
TGAAGGCCACCGGTTGGGGAAGCCAGGCTTGGGATTCGAACTGGAGGTGCTGTTCCAGGGCCCCGGTACC
GCCATCACAAGTTTGTACAAAAAAGCAGGCACCATGGCGCGGGCTGGCCCTCGGCTGGTGCTGAGCGAGG
AGGCGGTTCGGGCGAAGAGCGGCTTAGGGCCTCACCGCGACCTGGCTGAGCTTCAGTCATTGTCTATTCC
TGGAACTTACCAAGAGAAGATCACCCACCTGGGACATTCTCTGATGAGTTTAACAGGTCTGAAATCTTTG
GATCTCTCGCGCAACTCCTTGGTTAGTCTGGAGGGCATTCAGTACCTGACTGCATTGGAGAGTCTCAATC
TCTACTACAACTGCATCTCCTCGTTGGCAGAAGTGTTTCGGCTCCACGCCTTAACCGAGCTCGTGGATGT
GGACTTCCGGCTGAACCCCGTGGTGAAGGTTGAGCCTGACTACCGCCTTTTTGTTGTGCACCTGCTCCCC
AAGCTCCAGCAGCTGGACGATCGCCCCGTGAGAGCAAGCGAGCGGAAGGCTTCCCGACTGCATTTTGCAT
CAGAGGACTCACTCGACTCCAAAGAGAGCGTCCCAGCTTCTTTGAAAGAGGGCAGACCACACCACCCCAG
AGCCAAGTGCACCGAGGCCTTGGCCAAGCAGAGCCTGGTCATGGATGCGGATGACGAGGCAGTCCTGAAC
CTCATTGCAGAGTGCGAGTGGGACCTCGGCAGGCCTCCCGGGAGCACGAGCTTCAGCCAGAAGGGGCGTG
AGGCCGACTCTCGTGGTTCCCAAGAATCCAGACATCTGTTGAGCCCGCAGTTGGTACAGTACCAGTGTGG
GGACTCTGGGAAGCAGGGCCGTGAGACGAGGAGGAGCAGCTGCAGAGGGTGCTGTCTGGAGAAGATGCCT
TGGAGCCAGCTCTGTGGAGAGCTTCCGCCACTGTACGGAGCGGAGCCAGAGGCCTCCCGTGCCCCCAGGC
CACACACGTACTTCACCCCACACCCAGACTCCATGGATACCGAGGACTCGGCCTCTTCTCAGAAGTTGGA
TTTGTCAGGAGAAATGGTGCCTGGTCCCCTGCCAGCCCCCGGAAAGTGCAGGAAGCGAAGAATGCCTGTT
GGAAGATTCCAGACGTTTTCGGACCAGGAGGGTTTGGGCTGCCCGGAGAGAACTCATGGGTCCTCCGTGC
CCAAGGAGAGCCTGAGCAGACAGGACAGCTCAGAAAGCAGGAACGGGAGGACCTTGTCTCAGCCTGAGGC
CTCGGAGACTGAGGAGCAGAGGTCTCGGGGTGTGACCGACACCAGAGAGCCGTCTCCCGGGTCACACTCG
GCTCTACCCGGGAAGAAGACGGCCCTGCAGGCGGCGCTCCTGGAGACGCTCTTGGACCTGGTGGACAGGA
GCTGGGGCGGCTGCAGGTCCCTGCACAGCAACGAGGCATTCCTTGCTCAGGCAAGACACATCTTGTCATC
TGTTGAAGAATTCACAGCAGCTCAGGACAGCTCTGCGATGGTGGGTGAAGATGTCGGCTCCCTGGCTCTG
GAGAGTAAGTCCCTGCAAAGCCGCCTTGCTGAGCAGCAGCAGCAGCACGCCCGGGAGATGAGCGAGGTGA
CGGCGGAGCTGCACCACACACACAAGGAGCTGGATGATTTGAGACAACATTTAGATAAATCTTTGGAAGA
GAACAGTAGGTTAAAATCGCTTTTGTTGAGTATGAAAAAGGAAGTGAAGAGTGCAGACACTGCAGCCACG
TTAAATTTGCAGATCGCTGGACTTCAAACAAGTGTGAAGAGGCTGTGTGGCGAGATTGTGGAACTGAAGC
AGCACCTGGAGCACTACGACAAGATCCAGGAGCTCACGCAGATGCTGCAGGAGAGCCACAGCTCCCTGGT
CAGCACCAATGAACACCTGCTGCAGGAGCTGAGCCAGGTGCGGGCGCAGCACAGAGCCGAGGTGGAGCAG
ATGCACTGGAGCTACCAGGAGCTCAAGAAGACCATGGCCCTGTTTCCACACAGCAGCGCCAGCCATGGAG
GCTGCCAGGCCTGCTAG
